>Addgene plasmid #27971 | Flag-MALT1-/pRK5 | addgene partial sequence | sequence record 34267 | 27971 with CMV-F
GTCAGATCGCCTGGAGACGCCATCCACGCTGTTTTGACCTCCATAGAAGACACCGGGACCGATCCAGCCT
CCGCGGCCGGGAACGGTGCATTGGAACGCGGATTCCCCGTGCCAAGAGTGACGTAAGTACCGCCTATAGA
GTCTATAGGCCCACCCCCTTGGCTTCGTTAGAACGCGGCTACAATTAATACATAACCTTATGTATCATAC
ACATACGATTTAGGTGACACTATAGAATAACATCCACTTTGCCTTTCTCTCCACAGGTGTCCACTCCCAG
GTCCAACTGCACCTCGGTTCTATCGATTGAATTCGCCGCCATGGACTACAAGGACGACGATGACAAGGGA
TCCTCGCTGTTGGGGGACCCGCTACAGGCCCTGCCGCCCTCGGCCGCCCCCACGGGGCCGCTGCTCGCCC
CTCCGGCCGGCGCGACCCTCAACCGCCTGCGGGAGCCGCTGCTGCGGAGGCTCAGCGAGCTCCTGGATCA
GGCGCCCGAGGGCCGGGGCTGGAGGAGACTGGCGGAGCTGGCGGGGAGTCGCGGGCGCCTCCGCCTCAGT
TGCCTAGACCTGGAGCAGTGTTCTCTTAAGGTACTGGAGCCTGAAGGAAGCCCCAGCCTGTGTCTGCTGA
AGTTAATGGGTGAAAAAGGTTGCACAGTCACAGAATTGAGTGATTTCCTGCAGGCTATGGAACA
