[The description below was written by a language model from this plasmid's Addgene catalogue record.]
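Description:
Flag-MALT1-/pRK5 is a mammalian expression plasmid built on the pRK5 backbone, carrying the human MALT1 gene (also known as MLT, MLT1, PCASP1 or IMD12) under control of the CMV promoter. The strong, constitutive CMV promoter drives high-level transcription after transient transfection into mammalian cells. The listed 3′ sequencing primer, which anneals in an SV40 polyadenylation region, suggests that an SV40 polyA signal lies downstream of the insert to terminate and stabilise the transcript. The plasmid is maintained in E. coli as a high-copy construct and selected with ampicillin. The record lists no mammalian selection marker, so it appears suited mainly to transient expression rather than stable line generation.

The MALT1 open reading frame is fused at its N terminus to a FLAG epitope, a short peptide tag recognised by widely available antibodies. This allows the exogenous protein to be detected by immunoblotting or immunofluorescence and recovered by immunoprecipitation, separately from endogenous MALT1. The insert was introduced by restriction enzyme cloning, but the 5′ and 3′ sites used are not recorded. The record also does not specify which MALT1 isoform is present or whether the insert carries any mutations.

MALT1 is a paracaspase, and the associated publication concerns its role in controlling caspase-8 activation during lymphocyte proliferation. The construct is therefore likely to be used for overexpressing tagged MALT1 in cultured cells to study its interactions and signalling functions. No feature table was provided, so this description rests on the catalogue fields alone.
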