Addgene plasmid #27971: Flag-MALT1-/pRK5
Depositing lab: Xiaolu Yang. Depositing organization: University of Pennsylvania. Publication: The paracaspase MALT1 controls caspase-8 activation during lymphocyte proliferation. Kawadler H, Gantz MA, Riley JL, Yang X. Mol Cell. 2008 Aug 8. 31(3):415-21. 10.1016/j.molcel.2008.06.008 PubMed 18691973.
Backbone
  Vector backbone: pRK5
  Vector type: Mammalian Expression
Growth in bacteria
  Bacterial resistance: Ampicillin, 100 μg/mL
  Growth temperature: 37°C
  Growth strain: DH5alpha
  Copy number: High Copy
Gene/Insert
  Gene/Insert name: MALT1
  Species: H. sapiens (human)
  Entrez Gene: MALT1 (a.k.a. IMD12, MLT, MLT1, PCASP1)
  Promoter: CMV
  Tag / fusion protein: FLAG (N terminal on insert)
  Cloning method: Restriction Enzyme; 5′ cloning site unknown (unknown if destroyed); 3′ cloning site unknown (unknown if destroyed)
  Sequencing primers: 5′ CMV-F; 3′ SV40pA-R
Terms and licenses: Academic/Nonprofit Terms; Industry Terms: Not Available to Industry
How to cite: Flag-MALT1-/pRK5 was a gift from Xiaolu Yang (Addgene plasmid # 27971 ; http://n2t.net/addgene:27971 ; RRID:Addgene_27971)
